Addgene plasmid #146419: pAc5.1B-EGFP-DmGe1-S1274RQ1277R-V5His6_G
Purpose: Insect Expression of DmGe1-S1274RQ1277R
Depositing lab: Elisa Izaurralde. Depositing organization: Max Planck Institute for Developmental Biology. Publication: The C-terminal region of Ge-1 presents conserved structural features required for P-body localization. Jinek M, Eulalio A, Lingel A, Helms S, Conti E, Izaurralde E. RNA. 2008 Oct . 14(10):1991-8. 10.1261/rna.1222908 PubMed 18755833.
Backbone
  Vector backbone: Unknown
  Vector type: Insect Expression
Growth in bacteria
  Bacterial resistance: Ampicillin, 100 μg/mL
  Growth temperature: 37°C
  Growth strain: DH5alpha
  Copy number: Low Copy
Gene/Insert
  Gene/Insert name: DmGe1-S1274RQ1277R (alt name: EDC4)
  Species: D. melanogaster (fly)
  Entrez Gene: Ge-1 (a.k.a. Dmel_CG6181, CG6181, Dmel\CG6181, EDC4, GE-1, dGe-1)
  Cloning method: Unknown
Terms and licenses: Academic/Nonprofit Terms; Industry Terms: Not Available to Industry
Depositor comments: ORF extracted from NCBI: NM_135642.2 Plasmids from this collection were made available to the research community and donated after the lab closed. Please note that the sequence provided by the depositing laboratory may be theoretical/predicted or based on Sanger sequencing results. There may be discrepancies between sequencing results obtained by Addgene and the depositor sequence. If an Addgene verified sequence is not available, please contact before placing your order to request that our lab fully sequence the plasmid.
How to cite: pAc5.1B-EGFP-DmGe1-S1274RQ1277R-V5His6_G was a gift from Elisa Izaurralde (Addgene plasmid # 146419 ; http://n2t.net/addgene:146419 ; RRID:Addgene_146419)
