[The description below was written by a language model from this plasmid's Addgene catalogue record and pLannotate feature annotations shown in this document.]
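Description:
pAc5.1B-EGFP-DmGe1-S1274RQ1277R-V5His6_G is a 10,151 nt insect expression plasmid for producing a GFP-tagged point mutant of the Drosophila melanogaster decapping factor Ge-1 (EDC4, CG6181). The catalogue lists the backbone as unknown, although the name and annotated parts point to a pAc5.1-type vector. In bacteria it is maintained through a ColE1/pUC-family origin and selected with ampicillin via the bla gene and its own promoter. The catalogue describes it as low copy, even though the annotated origin is of a type usually considered high copy. Short fragments of a tetracycline resistance gene and of SV40 large T antigen are also annotated; these look like non-functional backbone remnants. No marker for selection in insect cells is annotated.

The expression cassette is driven by the Drosophila actin 5C promoter, which gives strong constitutive transcription in fly cells. It is followed by EGFP and then the Ge-1 open reading frame, which the depositor derived from an NCBI reference transcript, so the protein carries EGFP at its N-terminus. A V5 epitope lies downstream of the insert. The name also indicates a His6 tag, though this is not separately annotated, and the record does not show whether the C-terminal tags are read in frame with Ge-1. An SV40 polyadenylation signal closes the cassette.

The insert carries two substitutions, S1274R and Q1277R, near the C-terminal end of the protein. Ge-1 acts in mRNA decapping and in silencing of some miRNA targets. The associated publication concerns conserved structural features of the Ge-1 C-terminal region required for P-body localization, so this construct is probably meant for imaging the mutant's subcellular distribution in insect cells. The depositor sequence may be theoretical rather than fully verified.
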