Features (pLannotate 1.2.2; 10 found; start..end, strand, type, name):
     56..2568    +  promoter       Ac5 promoter: Drosophila melanogaster actin 5C promoter
   2588..3304    +  CDS            EGFP: EGFP is a basic (constitutively fluorescent) green fluorescent protein published in 1996, derived from Aequorea victoria. It is reported to be a rapidly-maturing weak dimer with moderate acid sensitivity.
   3350..7411    +  CDS            Ge-1: EDC4_DROME - Experimental evidence at protein level: Swiss-Prot protein existence level 1. In the process of mRNA degradation, seems to play a role in mRNA decapping. Required for silencing a subset of endogenous miRNA targets. From Drosophila melanogaster (Fruit fly).
   7436..7477    +  CDS            V5 tag: epitope tag from simian virus 5
   7577..7711    -  polyA_signal   SV40 poly(A) signal: SV40 polyadenylation signal
   7734..7818    -  CDS            large T antigen (fragment): large T antigen from SV40 (simian virus 40)
   7819..8289    +  CDS            TcR (fragment): tetracycline efflux protein; tet; confers resistance to tetracycline
   8333..8921    -  rep_origin     ori: high-copy-number ColE1/pMB1/pBR322/pUC origin of replication
   9092..9952    -  CDS            AmpR: β-lactamase; bla; confers resistance to ampicillin, carbenicillin, and related antibiotics
   9953..10057   -  promoter       AmpR promoter: bla
>Addgene plasmid #146419 | pAc5.1B-EGFP-DmGe1-S1274RQ1277R-V5His6_G | depositor full sequence | sequence record 288864 | Full Sequence
CTTCAAGGAATTAATTCTATATTCTAAAAACACAAATGATACTTCTAAAAAAAATCATGAATGGCATCAA
CTCTGAATCAAATCTTTGCAGATGCACCTACTTCTCATTTCCACTGTCACATCATTTTTCCAGATCTCGC
TGCCTGTTATGTGGCCCACAAACCAAGACACGTTTTATGGCCATTAAAGCTGGCTGATCGTCGCCAAACA
CCAAATACATATCAATATGTACATTCGAGAAAGAAGCGATCAAAGAAGCGTCTTCGGGCGAGTAGGAGAA
TGCGGAGGAGAAGGAGAACGAGCTGATCTAGTATCTCTCCACAATCCAATGCCAACTGACCAACTGGCCA
TATTCGGAGCAATTTGAAGCCAATTTCCATCGCCTGGCGATCGCTCCATTCTTGGCTATATGTTTTTCAC
CGTTCCCGGGGCCATTTTCAAAGACTCGTCGGTAAGATAAGATTGTGTCACTCGCTGTCTCTCTTCATTT
GTCGAAGAATGCTGAGGAATTTCGCGATGACGTCGGCGAGTATTTTGAAGAATGAGAATAATTTGTATTT
ATACGAAAATCAGTTAGTGGAATTTTCTACAAAAACATGTTATCTATAGATAATTTTGTTGCAAAATATG
TTGACTATGACAAAGATTGTATGTATATACCTTTAATGTATTCTCATTTTCTTATGTATTTATAATGGCA
ATGATGATACTGATGATATTTTAAGATGATGCCAGACCACAGGCTGATTTCTGCGTCTTTTGCCGAACGC
AGTGCATGTGCGGTTGTTGTTTTTTGGAATAGTTTCAATTTTCGGACTGTCCGCTTTGATTTCAGTTTCT
TGGCTTATTCAAAAAGCAAAGTAAAGCCAAAAAAGCGAGATGGCAATACCAAATGCGGCAAAACGGTAGT
GGAAGGAAAGGGGTGCGGGGCAGCGGAAGGAAGGGTGGGGCGGGGCGTGGCGGGGTCTGTGGCTGGGCGC
GACGTCACCGACGTTGGAGCCACTCCTTTGACCATGTGTGCGTGTGTGTATTATTCGTGTCTCGCCACTC
GCCGGTTGTTTTTTTCTTTTTATCTCGCTCTCTCTAGCGCCATCTCGTACGCATGCTCAACGCACCGCAT
GTTGCCGTGTCCTTTATGCGTCATTTTGGCTCGAAATAGGCAATTATTTAAACAAAGATTAGTCAACGAA
AACGCTAAAATAAATAAGTCTACAATATGGTTACTTATTGCCATGTGTGTGCAGCCAACGATAGCAACAA
AAGCAACAACACAGTGGCTTTCCCTCTTTCACTTTTTGTTTGCAAGCGCGTGCGAGCAAGACGGCACGAC
CGGCAAACGCAATTACGCTGACAAAGAGCAGACGAAGTTTTGGCCGAAAAACATCAAGGCGCCTGATACG
AATGCATTTGCAATAACAATTGCGATATTTAATATTGTTTATGAAGCTGTTTGACTTCAAAACACACAAA
AAAAAAAATAAAACAAATTATTTGAAAGAGAATTAGGAATCGGACAGCTTATCGTTACGGGCTAACAGCA
CACCGAGACGAAATAGCTTACCTGACGTCACAGCCTCTGGAAGAACTGCCGCCAAGCAGAGAGAGAGAGA
AAAAGAGGGAGAGCAGCTTAGACCGCATGTGCTTGTGTGTGAGGCGTCTCTCTCTTCGTCTCCTGTTTGC
GCAAACGCATAGACTGCACTGAGAAAATCGATTACCTATTTTTTATGAATGAATATTTGCACTATTACTA
TTCAAAACTATTAAGATAGCAATCACATTCAATAGCCAAATACTATACCACCTGAGCGATGCAACGAAAT
GATCAATTTGAGCAAAAATGCTGCATATTTAGGACGGCATCATTATAGAAATGCTTCTTGCTGTGTACTT
TTCTCTCGTCTGGCAGCTGTTTCGCCGTTATTGTTAAAACCGGCTTAAGTTAGGTGTGTTTTCTACGACT
AGTGATGCCCCTACTAGAAGATGTGTGTTGCACAAATGTCCCTGAATAACCAATTTGAAGTGCAGATAGC
AGTAAACGTAAGCTAATATGAATATTATTTAACTGTAATGTTTTAATATCGCTGGACATTACTAATAAAC
CCACTATAAACACATGTACATATGTATGTTTTGGCATACAATGAGTAGTTGGGGAAAAAATGTGTAAAAG
CACCGTGACCATCACAGCATAAAGATAACCAGCTGAAGTATCGAATATGAGTAACCCCCAAATTGAATCA
CATGCCGCAACTGATAGGACCCATGGAAGTACACTCTTCATGGCGATATACAAGACACACACAAGCACGA
ACACCCAGTTGCGGAGGAAATTCTCCGTAAATGAAAACCCAATCGGCGAACAATTCATACCCATATATGG
TAAAAGTTTTGAACGCGACTTGAGAGCGGAGAGCATTGCGGCTGATAAGGTTTTAGCGCTAAGCGGGCTT
TATAAAACGGGCTGCGGGACCAGTTTTCATATCACTACCGTTTGAGTTCTTGTGCTGTGTGGATACTCCT
CCCGACACAAAGCCGCTCCATCAGCCAGCAGTCGTCTAATCCAGAGACCCCGGATCGGGGTACCAACATG
GTGAGCAAGGGCGAGGAGCTGTTCACCGGGGTGGTGCCCATCCTGGTCGAGCTGGACGGCGACGTAAACG
GCCACAAGTTCAGCGTGTCCGGCGAGGGCGAGGGCGATGCCACCTACGGCAAGCTGACCCTGAAGTTCAT
CTGCACCACCGGCAAGCTGCCCGTGCCCTGGCCCACCCTCGTGACCACCCTGACCTACGGCGTGCAGTGC
TTCAGCCGCTACCCCGACCACATGAAGCAGCACGACTTCTTCAAGTCCGCCATGCCCGAAGGCTACGTCC
AGGAGCGCACCATCTTCTTCAAGGACGACGGCAACTACAAGACCCGCGCCGAGGTGAAGTTCGAGGGCGA
CACCCTGGTGAACCGCATCGAGCTGAAGGGCATCGACTTCAAGGAGGACGGCAACATCCTGGGGCACAAG
CTGGAGTACAACTACAACAGCCACAACGTCTATATCATGGCCGACAAGCAGAAGAACGGCATCAAGGTGA
ACTTCAAGATCCGCCACAACATCGAGGACGGCAGCGTGCAGCTCGCCGACCACTACCAGCAGAACACCCC
CATCGGCGACGGCCCCGTGCTGCTGCCCGACAACCACTACCTGAGCACCCAGTCCGCCCTGAGCAAAGAC
CCCAACGAGAAGCGCGATCACATGGTCCTGCTGGAGTTCGTGACCGCCGCCGGGATCACTCTCGGCATGG
ACGAGCTGTACAAGCCAAGCTTGAATTCTGCAGATATCCAGCACAGTGGCGGCCGCCGCATGTTAATCGC
GCTCTTCGCGCTTGCACACTTGCCAATCTTTCGTAAGACGCCTTTGTCAGCCTCCTCCTCCCCGCCGCCG
TCTGTCCACCGGTCGCCAAGGTGTGGCAAAGCAAGTACCGCGTACCATCCACCGCCAGCAGACGCCTGCA
TCAGCATTACTGCTTCAGCCATTGACGCAGCATCCGGGATGAGCAACAGCGCCGAACAGGACAAGCCGAT
TGCCGCCAACGGCAATGCGGCAGAGCCCCAGGAAATAGAAGTCATCCATTTCCAAGCGCAAGAGAAGCAG
TGTTGCCGCGTTATTAGATCCAATAAGACCAAGGTCCTCACATCCGGCGGCGTTCACACACGCGGTTCCT
CCAAGGTCAAGCTAAAGAACATCGTCGACTACAAGTGGGAGCGCAAGTACTACTATCCGGGTCACCTGGT
CGCTGTCCACCGCGATGGCAAGCACCTGGCGTACGCCATTAATGTCAACAACAAAGCCACCGGAATGGAG
GGCATGGTGCGCGTATGCAACATAGCCACCAGTATGCGAGCCTTGATCAAGGGAATGAGCGGCGAGGTCT
TAGATCTGCAGTTTGCCCATACGGATTGTGAGCGTATATTAGCTGTGATCGATGTCAGTTCGCTGTTTGT
CTACAAAGTCGATCAAATCGAAGGGAACCTGCTGTGCAATCTAGTGCTAAAGGTGGAGGACCCCATCGCC
AACTATGTGCCGGAGTACGATATGGTCTCCTGGTGTCCCTATGTCTGCAGCAGCAGCGCCACCGTTCCAA
TCAACGACGATGACGATGAGAATCAGCTGCTCATTTGGTCGCGAAGCTCTCAATTTCAATGCTTTCAAGT
GAAGATGATTGTCTCTGAACATGGGCGCGGCAAGATCCAACCAGCAGCCCTAGAATCTGGATATCTGAAG
ATTGAGGAGGACTCGTTGATCACGTGCGCCGCTTTGTCCCCGGATGGCACCACTGTGGCTGCTGCTTGCG
CCGATGGCTTGGTTCGTTTCTACCAAATTTATTTGTTCGATGTGCGCAACCATCGCTGCCTGCACGAGTG
GAAGCCACATGATGGCAAAAAAGTCTGCTCTCTCTTTTTTCTCGACAATATCAACAAGCCTGTGGAAGAA
TCCTACTGGCAGCACGTGATCACTACGAGCGATGCCAATACCGAAATCAAGCTCTGGAACTGCTCGCTAT
GGAAATGCCTCCAAACTATCAATGTGGTGGCCAGTCCGTCATCTTTGCAGCCCAGAAACTTTATCGCGGG
CATAGATCGCAGTGCGAACTACTTGGTGTTGTCTTGCCTGGACTCTCTGGCCGTGTATGTAATGCAGATT
GGCAGTACTGGCGGCGCAGACTCCGAGAATAGGAGTAGCGATAGCGAAGGAGAAGGCTGCGACACTTCCA
AACGCATTCAGAATGTTGCCGAATTCAAGCTGAGTTCGGGGATTCTCTCTTTTTCTATTGTAAACGCTAG
TATGCGTCGCGTTAAGAACTCCATCGAGAGCTACTATCCTATTGAGGAGCCCGATGACTTCGATGACGAT
TCCAATTCCACCAGTGCCCTTGTGCTGCACATGTTTGTGGTGCAGGCAAAGAGCCTGCAGGAATGTCAAA
TAATCTACCAGCCATGTGTGGCTGAAAAGACGGAGCGGAGCAGCCTAAACAGCAAGCGATCACAGACGCC
AGAAGACAATCTGCTAATCAAAGAGGAGCCGGAATCCCCCAACAGTGGAACTGTGGGTGCTGTTCAGCTG
GATGCATTATTCGCAAAATCCGCAAAGAGAGCTTCAACGGGCAGTTCATCTGCCATGGTGGCCGTGGCGG
CAGCCGCGGCTGCGGCACCTTCGGCCATCCTGCAGGACGCCACTAAGGAGGCGGCCAAGTCAGAGTCCCC
GCAACTAAGCAGCGCGTATACGCAGCAGGTTAATCTCATGACTCCAGATGCCTTCAGTGCAAGCGGAACC
GCAGCGGCAGCAGCTGTATTTGTGTCTACCAGCACCACAACTTCAATAGGAACTGATAGCTCTACCACCA
CCAGCGGTCAGGATAGATCCATTGATTCAGCGGTTCTGCAAACTATACGAATGCTGGCCACGGTAACGTC
CAAGACTTCCGAAAACCCCAATGCCGAGGTACTCCTCAACCTAATGAACAACACCCTAATCGAAGATCGC
GAGCAACAAAAGCTGAAGGAAAAGCTTGACGCTCGCAAGAAGTTCATTGCAATTGATCGCAATCCAGAGC
GGAATGTGGCTGAGAACTTGGCCAGCGGCAGTTCGAGTCCGAGTCGAGAGGTGCAGGAGATAATGGCCAC
ACAGGACGATGCCGATGCCTACGAAGCAGAGCTAGAGAATCTGGACGACGATGATGACGATGAGGAAGAA
GAGCTGGCAAATTCATCACCGCTCCCGGAAGCTGTTGACGGAACATGGCCCATTGTCAAGCTGTCATCCC
ACTCAGCTGAGCTCCAGAATGCTGCCCAGATCATGTCCCAGGCGGTGCAGAACACCAACAATGGCAATGT
GCCGCCTACGCTAGGTGGAGGGCACAATAATAACACAAGTGTAGGCAGCAATAGCAACAACAACACGGCT
ACAACTCTTAGCACCAGCAACACCAGCAGCAGCAACAACGCGGGCGGAACATGCGTTGATTCAAGTGGAA
CTGGAGAGCTAAATGCCAAAATGGAACTACTCATAGATCTAGTAAAAGCCCAGTCCAAACAAATAAACAA
ATTGGAGAACGAAGTCAACAAGCTACAAAAGCAGCAAGAAGCGGCGGCGGCCCTGCATAGCAAACAAGAC
ACTTCATTGGAGCCTAAAAATCTTAGTCAGCTAGCATATAAAATTGAGATGCAACTGTCCAAGCTAATGG
AGCAGTATCTCAAGCGATATGAAAACGAGCATAAGAAGAAACTGACGGAATTCTTGGCGGCGCGTGAGAG
CCAAAACCGAGAGCTACGTGACTCCGTGCTGCAGGTACTAAATCAGTATGTCATGAACCACTTTACGGAC
ATTATTGGCAACGTTCTCAACATGGAACTGCAGCGCCAACTGCTTCCTCGCGTGAATGCCAACATGGATC
AGCTCCAAGCCCAAATGCAAGTGGAGATTGTGCAGAAGCTGAGTGTGTTTGACAAAACGGTGAAGGAGAA
TATTGCCCAGGTGTGCAAGAGCAAGCAATTTCTGGATACTTTTGGCAAGTCCGTGTTGATTGGTGTTCAA
ACCAGCCTACAAACCGCCTTCATTGAATCTATGAGCAGCACCTTGATTCCAGCTTATGAGAAGTCCTCGC
AGAACATGTTTAAACAACTGCATGACGCTTTCAGCGTGGGCATAAAAGACTTTATGGTCCAGTTTAACAC
CTACCTGCAGCACATGCCACAGCCCCAAGCCGGGAGTGGCAATACGGAGGAGATAAACAACAAGTTGTCC
ATGCTTAAGCAATTGGTAGAGAGCAGCTTGCACAAGCACCGCACTGAACTCACGGACGCCATGCTCGAGA
CACAAAGAGAAGTGAAGAGCTTAGAGATTTTGCTGGCGCGTCAGGTACAGGAAACGATCAGAGCAGAGCT
ACGCAAGCACATGGAAGCCCAGAACGTGGCAATGCGTTCGCAGGCAGCTACGCCTGCACCACCTTACGAC
CTCAGGGACAGCATTAAGCAGCTTTTGATGGCTGGACAAATCAACAAGGCCTTCCATCAGGCTCTATTGG
CCAACGACTTGGGCCTAGTGGAGTTCACTCTCCGACACACGGACAGCAACCAGGCATTCGCACCAGAGGG
ATGCAGACTGGAGCAAAAGGTTCTACTGCGTCTCATTCGGCAAATATCCGCTGACATGACCAATCACAAT
GAGCTTAAGCAGAGATATCTCAACGAGGCACTGTTGGCCATCAATATGGCAGATCCCATTACCCGCGAGC
ACGCTCCTAAAGTGCTCACCGAGCTGTATCGCAATTGTCAGCAGTTCATTAAGAACAGCCCCAAGAATTC
GCAGTTCAGCAACGTCCGTCTGCTGATGAAGGCAATCATAACGTACCGCGATCAGCTAAAAAGTCTAGAG
GGCCCGCGGTTCGAAGGTAAGCCTATCCCTAACCCTCTCCTCGGTCTCGATTCTACGCGTACCGGTCATC
ATCACCATCACCATTGAGTTTAAACCCGCTGATCAGCCTCGACTGTGCCTTCTAAGGCCTGAGCTCGCTG
ATCAGCCTCGATCGAGGATCCAGACATGATAAGATACATTGATGAGTTTGGACAAACCACAACTAGAATG
CAGTGAAAAAAATGCTTTATTTGTGAAATTTGTGATGCTATTGCTTTATTTGTAACCATTATAAGCTGCA
ATAAACAAGTTAACAACAACAATTGCATTCATTTTATGTTTCAGGTTCAGGGGGAGGTGTGGGAGGTTTT
TTAAAGCAAGTAAAACCTCTACAAATGTGGTATGGCTGATTATGATCAGTCGACCGATGCCCTTGAGAGC
CTTCAACCCAGTCAGCTCCTTCCGGTGGGCGCGGGGCATGACTATCGTCGCCGCACTTATGACTGTCTTC
TTTATCATGCAACTCGTAGGACAGGTGCCGGCAGCGCTCTGGGTCATTTTCGGCGAGGACCGCTTTCGCT
GGAGCGCGACGATGATCGGCCTGTCGCTTGCGGTATTCGGAATCTTGCACGCCCTCGCTCAAGCCTTCGT
CACTGGTCCCGCCACCAAACGTTTCGGCGAGAAGCAGGCCATTATCGCCGGCATGGCGGCCGACGCGCTG
GGCTACGTCTTGCTGGCGTTCGCGACGCGAGGCTGGATGGCCTTCCCCATTATGATTCTTCTCGCTTCCG
GCGGCATCGGGATGCCCGCGTTGCAGGCCATGCTGTCCAGGCAGGTAGATGACGACCATCAGGGACAGCT
TCAAGGATCGCTCGCGGCTCTTACCAGCCAGCAAAAGGCCAGGAACCGTAAAAAGGCCGCGTTGCTGGCG
TTTTTCCATAGGCTCCGCCCCCCTGACGAGCATCACAAAAATCGACGCTCAAGTCAGAGGTGGCGAAACC
CGACAGGACTATAAAGATACCAGGCGTTTCCCCCTGGAAGCTCCCTCGTGCGCTCTCCTGTTCCGACCCT
GCCGCTTACCGGATACCTGTCCGCCTTTCTCCCTTCGGGAAGCGTGGCGCTTTCTCAATGCTCACGCTGT
AGGTATCTCAGTTCGGTGTAGGTCGTTCGCTCCAAGCTGGGCTGTGTGCACGAACCCCCCGTTCAGCCCG
ACCGCTGCGCCTTATCCGGTAACTATCGTCTTGAGTCCAACCCGGTAAGACACGACTTATCGCCACTGGC
AGCAGCCACTGGTAACAGGATTAGCAGAGCGAGGTATGTAGGCGGTGCTACAGAGTTCTTGAAGTGGTGG
CCTAACTACGGCTACACTAGAAGGACAGTATTTGGTATCTGCGCTCTGCTGAAGCCAGTTACCTTCGGAA
AAAGAGTTGGTAGCTCTTGATCCGGCAAACAAACCACCGCTGGTAGCGGTGGTTTTTTTGTTTGCAAGCA
GCAGATTACGCGCAGAAAAAAAGGATCTCAAGAAGATCCTTTGATCTTTTCTACGGGGTCTGACGCTCAG
TGGAACGAAAACTCACGTTAAGGGATTTTGGTCATGAGATTATCAAAAAGGATCTTCACCTAGATCCTTT
TAAATTAAAAATGAAGTTTTAAATCAATCTAAAGTATATATGAGTAAACTTGGTCTGACAGTTACCAATG
CTTAATCAGTGAGGCACCTATCTCAGCGATCTGTCTATTTCGTTCATCCATAGTTGCCTGACTCCCCGTC
GTGTAGATAACTACGATACGGGAGGGCTTACCATCTGGCCCCAGTGCTGCAATGATACCGCGAGACCCAC
GCTCACCGGCTCCAGATTTATCAGCAATAAACCAGCCAGCCGGAAGGGCCGAGCGCAGAAGTGGTCCTGC
AACTTTATCCGCCTCCATCCAGTCTATTAATTGTTGCCGGGAAGCTAGAGTAAGTAGTTCGCCAGTTAAT
AGTTTGCGCAACGTTGTTGCCATTGCTGCAGGCATCGTGGTGTCACGCTCGTCGTTTGGTATGGCTTCAT
TCAGCTCCGGTTCCCAACGATCAAGGCGAGTTACATGATCCCCCATGTTGTGCAAAAAAGCGGTTAGCTC
CTTCGGTCCTCCGATCGTTGTCAGAAGTAAGTTGGCCGCAGTGTTATCACTCATGGTTATGGCAGCACTG
CATAATTCTCTTACTGTCATGCCATCCGTAAGATGCTTTTCTGTGACTGGTGAGTACTCAACCAAGTCAT
TCTGAGAATAGTGTATGCGGCGACCGAGTTGCTCTTGCCCGGCGTCAACACGGGATAATACCGCGCCACA
TAGCAGAACTTTAAAAGTGCTCATCATTGGAAAACGTTCTTCGGGGCGAAAACTCTCAAGGATCTTACCG
CTGTTGAGATCCAGTTCGATGTAACCCACTCGTGCACCCAACTGATCTTCAGCATCTTTTACTTTCACCA
GCGTTTCTGGGTGAGCAAAAACAGGAAGGCAAAATGCCGCAAAAAAGGGAATAAGGGCGACACGGAAATG
TTGAATACTCATACTCTTCCTTTTTCAATATTATTGAAGCATTTATCAGGGTTATTGTCTCATGAGCGGA
TACATATTTGAATGTATTTAGAAAAATAAACAAATAGGGGTTCCGCGCACATTTCCCCGAAAAGTGCCAC
CTGACGTCTAAGAAACCATTATTATCATGACATTAACCTATAAAAATAGGCGTATCACGAGGCCCTTTCG
T
